>Addgene plasmid #148840 | pT7-V5-SBP-C1-DmBam_AG | depositor full sequence | sequence record 291288 | Full Sequence
TAGTTATTAATAGTAATCAATTACGGGGTCATTAGTTCATAGCCCATATATGGAGTTCCGCGTTACATAA
CTTACGGTAAATGGCCCGCCTGGCTGACCGCCCAACGACCCCCGCCCATTGACGTCAATAATGACGTATG
TTCCCATAGTAACGCCAATAGGGACTTTCCATTGACGTCAATGGGTGGAGTATTTACGGTAAACTGCCCA
CTTGGCAGTACATCAAGTGTATCATATGCCAAGTACGCCCCCTATTGACGTCAATGACGGTAAATGGCCC
GCCTGGCATTATGCCCAGTACATGACCTTATGGGACTTTCCTACTTGGCAGTACATCTACGTATTAGTCA
TCGCTATTACCATGGTGATGCGGTTTTGGCAGTACATCAATGGGCGTGGATAGCGGTTTGACTCACGGGG
ATTTCCAAGTCTCCACCCCATTGACGTCAATGGGAGTTTGTTTTGGCACCAAAATCAACGGGACTTTCCA
AAATGTCGTAACAACTCCGCCCCATTGACGCAAATGGGCGGTAGGCGTGTACGGTGGGAGGTCTATATAA
GCAGAGCTCTCTGGCTAACTAGAGAACCCACTGCTTACTGGCTTATCGAAATTAATACGACTCACTATAG
GGAGACCCAAGCTCTAGCGCTACCGGTCGCCACCATGGGTAAGCCTATCCCTAACCCTCTCCTCGGTCTC
GATTCTACGCCCGGAAGCGGTAGCGGTACGATGGACGAGAAGACCACCGGCTGGGGGGGCGGCCACGTGG
TGGAGGGCCTGGCCGGCGAGCTGGAGCAGCTGCGGGCCAGGCTGGAGCACCACCCTCAGGGCCAGCGGGA
GCCCAGATCTATGCTTAATGCACGTGACGTGTGTCCTGAGGGCAACGACGACCAGCAGTTGGACCACAAT
TTTAAGCAGATGGAGGAGCATTTGGCCTTAATGGTGGAAGGCAATGAAAACGAAGATCCGAGGAAAGCCA
CTTGTGAGTACGAGGATACGAACGAAGATGGTGCAACCTGCACATCGGGCGTTTTATCCGAAATCCAGGA
GAACTTCGGTAGACTCCGGTTGTGTGACGTTACTGCACCACTCCTCGAATTCCACGGTTTGGATTGCTTG
CAACAGATTCAAAAGCGCTCGCGCCATTTTGCATTCGACGGTTCTCCGGCCAAGAAGTCGCGATCCGGAG
GCGTGTTGGTCACCGGGCCAAAGCAGAAGCAACTGCAGAAGGAAAATGTGTGGAACCGGAAGAGTAAAGG
CTCTGCGTCCGCGGATAATATTGAGAAACTGCCCATAACTATTGAGAAACTGCATATGATTGGTCTGCAC
GGCGATTGCTTAGAGCACAACGCCGTGCTGCGTTTGATGAATCTGTTCAGATCCCTGCATGATCACCTGA
CCGCCGATTTGGGCTTCTCGCGCCAAAACTCAATGCCCTCGGACTATCTGTTCGATATGCCGGTGAAGAG
CACGATGCCTAAGAGCTTGAATGTGCGCTACCAACTGCAGGTGCTGTGCACCAAAGTAGAGCGCTTCCTT
GTCCAGCAGCGCCGCACCTTGGAGTCGAATCGCCACTTCGATTTCGAGAAATACGACGAGTGTGACAAGT
TGCTTAAGGGTTTCGCATCCTATTTGGACAACTTCAAACTGCTTTTAAAGCCCAAAATGCGCAATCGAAA
CGGAAACTCGGGGAGCAATGCGGACAAGTTCCATACTCAGCGCATGGAGAGATTGCTAATTGGTCTGCGC
GATTGGATCAAGGCTGCGCATCTCAGTGTGCACGTATTTAACTGGGAAATGGATCTGGAGCACCGCTACT
CCGGGGCCATGACCGAAAGCCACAAGTCGTTGAACGAGCGGGCCATCCTTTTGTCCGGTGCCGAGCTAAG
GGCGGCCGAAGCGCGTGGAATCAGTGCGGAGGATCTGTTCATCGCCCAGAGATACAAACTGGGAGGTCCG
ATCTATTGCGTTCTGGAGCAGCATGAGTTCCTCTCCGCTCTGATCGCCAATCCAGAGACCTATTTCCCGC
CCAGTGTTGTCGCCATTTGCGGGCCACAGAAGCTTGGCGCAGTGAGCATGGAGCAGCCGTCAGCGTCGGA
GGAGGAGTTTGAGGAGACCGAGGAAGTGCCATCATCGCCACCTCGTCACACCGGACGTGTACCTCGCTTC
AGAAGCTAAGGATCCACCGGATCTAGATAACTGATCATAATCAGCCATACCACATTTGTAGAGGTTTTAC
TTGCTTTAAAAAACCTCCCACACCTCCCCCTGAACCTGAAACATAAAATGAATGCAATTGTTGTTGTTAA
CTTGTTTATTGCAGCTTATAATGGTTACAAATAAAGCAATAGCATCACAAATTTCACAAATAAAGCATTT
TTTTCACTGCATTCTAGTTGTGGTTTGTCCAAACTCATCAATGTATCTTAACGCGTAAATTGTAAGCGTT
AATATTTTGTTAAAATTCGCGTTAAATTTTTGTTAAATCAGCTCATTTTTTAACCAATAGGCCGAAATCG
GCAAAATCCCTTATAAATCAAAAGAATAGACCGAGATAGGGT
[37 nt withheld, positions 2563-2599]
AAAGAACGTGGACTCCAACGTCAAAGG
[49 nt withheld, positions 2627-2675]
T
[91 nt withheld, positions 2677-2767]
G
[124 nt withheld, positions 2769-2892]
CAGGTGGCACTTTTCGGGGAAATGTGCGCGGAACCCCTATTTGTTTATTTTTCTAAATACATTCAAATAT
GTATCCGCTCATGAGACAATAACCCTGATAAATGCTTCAATAATATTGAAAAAGGAAGAGTCCTGAGGCG
GAAAGAACCAGCTGTGGAATGTGTGTCAGTTAGGGTGTGGAAAGTCCCCAGGCTCCCCAGCAGGCAGAAG
TATGCAAAGCATGCATCTCAATTAGTCAGCAACCAGGTGTGGAAAGTCCCCAGGCTCCCCAGCAGGCAGA
AGTATGCAAAGCATGCATCTCAATTAGTCAGCAACCATAGTCCCGCCCCTAACTCCGCCCATCCCGCCCC
TAACTCCGCCCAGTTCCGCCCATTCTCCGCCCCATGGCTGACTAATTTTTTTTATTTATGCAGAGGCCGA
GGCCGCCTCGGCCTCTGAGCTATTCCAGAAGTAGTGAGGAGGCTTTTTTGGAGGCCTAGGCTTTTGCAAA
GATCGATCAAGAGACAGGATGAGGATCGTTTCGCATGATTGAACAAGATGGATTGCACGCAGGTTCTCCG
GCCGCTTGGGTGGAGAGGCTATTCGGCTATGACTGGGCACAACAGACAATCGGCTGCTCTGATGCCGCCG
TGTTCCGGCTGTCAGCGCAGGGGCGCCCGGTTCTTTTTGTCAAGACCGACCTGTCCGGTGCCCTGAATGA
ACTGCAAGACGAGGCAGCGCGGCTATCGTGGCTGGCCACGACGGGCGTTCCTTGCGCAGCTGTGCTCGAC
GTTGTCACTGAAGCGGGAAGGGACTGGCTGCTATTGGGCGAAGTGCCGGGGCAGGATCTCCTGTCATCTC
ACCTTGCTCCTGCCGAGAAAGTATCCATCATGGCTGATGCAATGCGGCGGCTGCATACGCTTGATCCGGC
TACCTGCCCATTCGACCACCAAGCGAAACATCGCATCGAGCGAGCACGTACTCGGATGGAAGCCGGTCTT
GTCGATCAGGATGATCTGGACGAAGAGCATCAGGGGCTCGCGCCAGCCGAACTGTTCGCCAGGCTCAAGG
CGAGCATGCCCGACGGCGAGGATCTCGTCGTGACCCATGGCGATGCCTGCTTGCCGAATATCATGGTGGA
AAATGGCCGCTTTTCTGGATTCATCGACTGTGGCCGGCTGGGTGTGGCGGACCGCTATCAGGACATAGCG
TTGGCTACCCGTGATATTGCTGAAGAGCTTGGCGGCGAATGGGCTGACCGCTTCCTCGTGCTTTACGGTA
TCGCCGCTCCCGATTCGCAGCGCATCGCCTTCTATCGCCTTCTTGACGAGTTCTTCTGAGCGGGACTCTG
GGGTTCGAAATGACCGACCAAGCGACGCCCAACCTGCCATCACGAGATTTCGATTCCACCGCCGCCTTCT
ATGAAAGGTTGGGCTTCGGAATCGTTTTCCGGGACGCCGGCTGGATGATCCTCCAGCGCGGGGATCTCAT
GCTGGAGTTCTTCGCCCACCCTAGGGGGAGGCTAACTGAAACACGGAAGGAGACAATACCGGAAGGAACC
CGCGCTATGACGGCAATAAAAAGACAGAATAAAACGCACGGTGTTGGGTCGTTTGTTCATAAACGCGGGG
TTCGGTCCCAGGGCTGGCACTCTGTCGATACCCCACCGAGACCCCATTGGGGCCAATACGCCCGCGTTTC
TTCCTTTTCCCCACCCCACCCCCCAAGTTCGGGTGAAGGCCCAGGGCTCGCAGCCAACGTCGGGGCGGCA
GGCCCTGCCATAGCCTCAGGTTACTCATATATACTTTAGATTGATTTAAAACTTCATTTTTAATTTAAAA
GGATCTAGGTGAAGATCCTTTTTGATAATCTCATGACCAAAATCCCTTAACGTGAGTTTTCGTTCCACTG
AGCGTCAGACCCCGTAGAAAAGATCAAAGGATCTTCTTGAGATCCTTTTTTTCTGCGCGTAATCTGCTGC
TTGCAAACAAAAAAACCACCGCTACCAGCGGTGGTTTGTTTGCCGGATCAAGAGCTACCAACTCTTTTTC
CGAAGGTAACTGGCTTCAGCAGAGCGCAGATACCAAATACTGTCCTTCTAGTGTAGCCGTAGTTAGGCCA
CCACTTCAAGAACTCTGTAGCACCGCCTACATACCTCGCTCTGCTAATCCTGTTACCAGTGGCTGCTGCC
AGTGGCGATAAGTCGTGTCTTACCGGGTTGGACTCAAGACGATAGTTACCGGATAAGGCGCAGCGGTCGG
GCTGAACGGGGGGTTCGTGCACACAGCCCAGCTTGGAGCGAACGACCTACACCGAACTGAGATACCTACA
GCGTGAGCTATGAGAAAGCGCCACGCTTCCCGAAGGGAGAAAGGCGGACAGGTATCCGGTAAGCGGCAGG
GTCGGAACAGGAGAGCGCACGAGGGAGCTTCCAGGGGGAAACGCCTGGTATCTTTATAGTCCTGTCGGGT
TTCGCCACCTCTGACTTGAGCGTCGATTTTTGTGATGCTCGTCAGGGGGGCGGAGCCTATGGAAAAACGC
CAGCAACGCGGCCTTTTTACGGTTCCTGGCCTTTTGCTGGCCTTTTGCTCACATGTTCTTTCCTGCGTTA
TCCCCTGATTCTGTGGATAACCGTATTACCGCCATGCAT
Features (pLannotate 1.2.2; 17 found; start..end, strand, type, name):
     61..364     +  enhancer       CMV enhancer: human cytomegalovirus immediate early enhancer
    365..568     +  promoter       CMV promoter: human cytomegalovirus (CMV) immediate early promoter
    564..597     +  LTR            5' LTR (truncated) (fragment): truncated 5' long terminal repeat (LTR) from HIV-1
    613..631     +  promoter       T7 promoter: promoter for bacteriophage T7 RNA polymerase
    668..709     +  CDS            V5 tag: epitope tag from simian virus 5
    731..844     +  CDS            SBP: streptavidin-binding peptide selected from a peptide library; binds streptavidin with nanomolar affinity (Keefe et al., 2001)
    851..2176    +  CDS            bam: BAM_DROME - Experimental evidence at protein level: Swiss-Prot protein existence level 1. Required to initiate both male and female gametogenesis. May regulate cystoblast cell divisions. From Drosophila melanogaster (Fruit fly).
   2202..2286    +  CDS            large T antigen (fragment): large T antigen from SV40 (simian virus 40)
   2309..2430    +  polyA_signal   SV40 poly(A) signal: SV40 polyadenylation signal
   2464..2892    -  rep_origin     f1 ori (sequence partly withheld): f1 bacteriophage origin of replication; arrow indicates direction of (+) strand synthesis
   2919..3023    +  promoter       AmpR promoter: bla
   3025..3382    +  promoter       SV40 promoter: SV40 enhancer and early promoter
   3417..4211    +  CDS            NeoR/KanR: aminoglycoside phosphotransferase from Tn5; aph(3')-II (or nptII); confers resistance to neomycin, kanamycin, and G418 (Geneticin®)
   4232..4384    +  CDS            ble (fragment): BLE_KLEPN - Experimental evidence at protein level: Swiss-Prot protein existence level 1. Binding protein with a strong affinity to the bleomycin family of antibiotics. Binds to CL990; an antimitotic-antibiotic compound. From Klebsiella pneumoniae.
   4443..4490    +  polyA_signal   HSV TK poly(A) signal: herpes simplex virus thymidine kinase polyadenylation signal (Cole and Stacy, 1985)
   4581..4597    -  polyA_signal   bGH poly(A) signal (fragment): bovine growth hormone polyadenylation signal
   4819..5407    +  rep_origin     ori: high-copy-number ColE1/pMB1/pBR322/pUC origin of replication
