[The description below was written by a language model from this plasmid's Addgene catalogue record and pLannotate feature annotations shown in this document.]
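Description:
pT7-V5-SBP-C1-DmBam_AG is a 5.5 kb mammalian expression plasmid that produces the Drosophila melanogaster Bag-of-marbles protein (Bam) carrying N-terminal V5 and streptavidin-binding peptide (SBP) tags. The catalogue lists the backbone as unknown. It replicates in E. coli at high copy from a ColE1/pUC-type origin and also carries an f1 origin for single-stranded DNA production. A single NeoR/KanR (Tn5 aminoglycoside phosphotransferase) gene sits behind tandem bacterial (bla) and SV40 early promoters and ends with an HSV TK polyadenylation signal. This arrangement gives kanamycin resistance in bacteria and should allow G418 selection in mammalian cells.

The expression cassette is driven by the human CMV immediate-early enhancer and promoter. A T7 promoter lies just downstream of it and could also support transcription by T7 RNA polymerase. The open reading frame runs from the V5 epitope through SBP into the bam coding sequence, and transcripts are terminated by an SV40 poly(A) signal. The insert carries one non-silent change, A239S, which the depositor describes as a natural variant. Several short annotated fragments (a truncated HIV-1 LTR, SV40 large T antigen, ble, bGH poly(A)) are most likely sequence-similarity hits or backbone remnants rather than functional elements.

The V5 tag allows immunodetection, while SBP binds streptavidin with nanomolar affinity, so the fusion is suited to pulldown of Bam and its partners from transfected mammalian cells. This fits the associated study of Bam's direct interaction with the CAF40 subunit of the CCR4-NOT complex in mRNA repression. The depositor sequence may be theoretical or only partly verified.
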