Addgene plasmid #148840: pT7-V5-SBP-C1-DmBam_AG
Purpose: Mammalian Expression of DmBam
Depositing lab: Elisa Izaurralde. Depositing organization: Max Planck Institute for Developmental Biology. Publication: Drosophila Bag-of-marbles directly interacts with the CAF40 subunit of the CCR4-NOT complex to elicit repression of mRNA targets. Sgromo A, Raisch T, Backhaus C, Keskeny C, Alva V, Weichenrieder O, Izaurralde E. RNA. 2018 Mar;24(3):381-395. doi: 10.1261/rna.064584.117. Epub 2017 Dec 18. PubMed 29255063.
Backbone
  Vector backbone: Unknown
  Vector type: Mammalian Expression
Growth in bacteria
  Bacterial resistance: Kanamycin, 50 μg/mL
  Growth temperature: 37°C
  Growth strain: DH5alpha
  Copy number: High Copy
Gene/Insert
  Gene/Insert name: DmBam
  Species: D. melanogaster (fly)
  Mutation: one non silent mutation A239 to S, described as natural variant at UniProt.: P22745 (NCBI NM:057452.3).
  Entrez Gene: bam (a.k.a. Dmel_CG10422, BAM, Bam, Bam-C, BamC, BamF, CG10422, Dmel\CG10422, alpha, fs(3)neo61, ham)
  Cloning method: Unknown
Terms and licenses: Academic/Nonprofit Terms; Industry Terms: Not Available to Industry
Depositor comments: Plasmids from this collection were made available to the research community and donated after the lab closed. Please note that the sequence provided by the depositing laboratory may be theoretical/predicted or based on Sanger sequencing results. There may be discrepancies between sequencing results obtained by Addgene and the depositor sequence. If an Addgene verified sequence is not available, please contact before placing your order to request that our lab fully sequence the plasmid.
How to cite: pT7-V5-SBP-C1-DmBam_AG was a gift from Elisa Izaurralde (Addgene plasmid # 148840 ; http://n2t.net/addgene:148840 ; RRID:Addgene_148840)
